Addgene plasmid #188849: Terminase_ZL19
Purpose: Large terminase from phage ZL19
Depositing lab: Feng Zhang. Depositing organization: Broad Institute. Publication: Prokaryotic innate immunity through pattern recognition of conserved viral proteins. Gao LA, Wilkinson ME, Strecker J, Makarova KS, Macrae RK, Koonin EV, Zhang F. Science. 2022 Aug 12;377(6607):eabm4096. doi: 10.1126/science.abm4096. Epub 2022 Aug 12. PubMed 35951700.
Backbone
  Vector backbone: pBAD
  Backbone size w/o insert (bp): 3590
  Total vector size (bp): 5156
  Vector type: Bacterial Expression
Growth in bacteria
  Bacterial resistance: Ampicillin, 100 μg/mL
  Growth temperature: 37°C
  Growth strain: DH5alpha
  Copy number: High Copy
Gene/Insert
  Gene/Insert name: Terminase
  Insert size (bp): 1566
  GenBank ID: YP_009789200.1
  Cloning method: Gibson Cloning
  Sequencing primers: 5′ N/A
Terms and licenses: Academic/Nonprofit Terms; Industry Terms: Not Available to Industry
How to cite: Terminase_ZL19 was a gift from Feng Zhang (Addgene plasmid # 188849 ; http://n2t.net/addgene:188849 ; RRID:Addgene_188849)
