[The description below was written by a language model from this plasmid's Addgene catalogue record and pLannotate feature annotations shown in this document.]
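Description:
Terminase_ZL19 is a bacterial expression plasmid built on a pBAD backbone that carries the large terminase subunit gene of phage ZL19, a roughly 1.6 kb insert introduced by Gibson cloning into a total construct of about 5.2 kb. It is propagated in E. coli through a high-copy ColE1/pUC-type origin of replication and selected with ampicillin, via a β-lactamase gene driven by its own bla promoter. The feature table also detects the pBR322 basis-of-mobility region, along with short fragments matching rop and an RSF-type origin. These appear to be backbone remnants rather than functional elements.

Expression follows the standard arabinose-inducible arrangement. The araC regulator gene is transcribed divergently from the araBAD promoter, so that AraC represses the promoter in the absence of L-arabinose and activates it when the sugar is present, giving tight, titratable control suited to potentially toxic proteins. The terminase coding sequence itself was not annotated by the automated feature caller, but the unannotated interval between the araBAD promoter and the downstream rrnB T2 terminator matches the expected position and size of the insert. No epitope or purification tags are recorded.

Large terminases are the ATPase/nuclease motor proteins that package phage genomes into capsids. The associated publication concerns prokaryotic innate immunity through pattern recognition of conserved viral proteins. This suggests the plasmid is used to produce the phage protein on its own in bacteria, for example to test whether it triggers a defense system, though the record states the purpose only as supplying the ZL19 large terminase.
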