Features (pLannotate 1.2.2; 9 found; start..end, strand, type, name):
      5..77      +  rep_origin     RSF ori (fragment): Plasmids containing the RSF 1030 origin of replication can be propagated in E. coli cells that contain additional plasmids with compatible origins.
     82..222     -  misc_feature   bom: basis of mobility region from pBR322
    324..364     -  CDS            rop (fragment): Rop protein, which maintains plasmids at low copy number; rop
    486..1364    -  CDS            araC: L-arabinose regulatory protein; araC
   1391..1675    +  promoter       araBAD promoter: araBAD; promoter of the L-arabinose operon of E. coli; the araC regulatory gene is transcribed in the opposite direction (Guzman et al., 1995)
   3295..3322    +  terminator     rrnB T2 terminator: transcription terminator T2 from the E. coli rrnB gene
   3341..3432    +  promoter       AmpR promoter: bla
   3433..4293    +  CDS            AmpR: β-lactamase; bla; confers resistance to ampicillin, carbenicillin, and related antibiotics
   4464..5052    +  rep_origin     ori: high-copy-number ColE1/pMB1/pBR322/pUC origin of replication
>Addgene plasmid #188849 | Terminase_ZL19 | addgene full sequence | sequence record 369488 | Addgene NGS Result
CGCCTTTGAGTGAGCTGATACCGCTCGCCGCAGCCGAACGACCGAGCGCAGCGAGTCAGTGAGCGAGGAA
GCGGAAGAGCGCCTGATGCGGTATTTTCTCCTTACGCATCTGTGCGGTATTTCACACCGCATATGGTGCA
CTCTCAGTACAATCTGCTCTGATGCCGCATAGTTAAGCCAGTATACACTCCGCTATCGCTACGTGACTGG
GTCATGGCTGCGCCCCGACACCCGCCAACACCCGCTGACGCGCCCTGACGGGCTTGTCTGCTCCCGGCAT
CCGCTTACAGACAAGCTGTGACCGTCTCCGGGAGCTGCATGTGTCAGAGGTTTTCACCGTCATCACCGAA
ACGCGCGAGGCAGCAGATCAATTCGCGCGCGAAGGCGAAGCGGCATGCATAATGTGCCTGTCAAATGGAC
GAAGCAGGGATTCTGCAAACCCTATGCTACTCCGTCAAGCCGTCAATTGTCTGATTCGTTACCAATTATG
ACAACTTGACGGCTACATCATTCACTTTTTCTTCACAACCGGCACGGAACTCGCTCGGGCTGGCCCCGGT
GCATTTTTTAAATACCCGCGAGAAATAGAGTTGATCGTCAAAACCAACATTGCGACCGACGGTGGCGATA
GGCATCCGGGTGGTGCTCAAAAGCAGCTTCGCCTGGCTGATACGTTGGTCCTCGCGCCAGCTTAAGACGC
TAATCCCTAACTGCTGGCGGAAAAGATGTGACAGACGCGACGGCGACAAGCAAACATGCTGTGCGACGCT
GGCGATATCAAAATTGCTGTCTGCCAGGTGATCGCTGATGTACTGACAAGCCTCGCGTACCCGATTATCC
ATCGGTGGATGGAGCGACTCGTTAATCGCTTCCATGCGCCGCAGTAACAATTGCTCAAGCAGATTTATCG
CCAGCAGCTCCGAATAGCGCCCTTCCCCTTGCCCGGCGTTAATGATTTGCCCAAACAGGTCGCTGAAATG
CGGCTGGTGCGCTTCATCCGGGCGAAAGAACCCCGTATTGGCAAATATTGACGGCCAGTTAAGCCATTCA
TGCCAGTAGGCGCGCGGACGAAAGTAAACCCACTGGTGATACCATTCGCGAGCCTCCGGATGACGACCGT
AGTGATGAATCTCTCCTGGCGGGAACAGCAAAATATCACCCGGTCGGCAAACAAATTCTCGTCCCTGATT
TTTCACCACCCCCTGACCGCGAATGGTGAGATTGAGAATATAACCTTTCATTCCCAGCGGTCGGTCGATA
AAAAAATCGAGATAACCGTTGGCCTCAATCGGCGTTAAACCCGCCACCAGATGGGCATTAAACGAGTATC
CCGGCAGCAGGGGATCATTTTGCGCTTCAGCCATACTTTTCATACTCCCGCCATTCAGAGAAGAAACCAA
TTGTCCATATTGCATCAGACATTGCCGTCACTGCGTCTTTTACTGGCTCTTCTCGCTAACCAAACCGGTA
ACCCCGCTTATTAAAAGCATTCTGTAACAAAGCGGGACCAAAGCCATGACAAAAACGCGTAACAAAAGTG
TCTATAATCACGGCAGAAAAGTCCACATTGATTATTTGCACGGCGTCACACTTTGCTATGCCATAGCATT
TTTATCCATAAGATTAGCGGATCCTACCTGACGCTTTTTATCGCAACTCTCTACTGTTTCTCCATACCCG
TTTTTTGGGCTAACAGGAGGAATTAACCATGTCTTTAGTATGGGAAGAAATGACCATTCAGGAAAAGATG
GCCGTCAAGGCGATATCAGAACACAGCTTCGAGGGCTTTCTTCGCTGCTGGTTCCAAATCACACAAGGCG
AGCGATACATCCCTAACTGGCACCACAAATATCTATGCCGAATTATCGACGAGATTATAGCAGGGGAGCG
AAAGGACACCATCATCAACATAGCGCCGGGTAGTGGAAAGACGGAAATCGCTTCAATTCACTTTCCGGCC
TACTCTATGGTTAAGTTAAAGAAGGTTCGCAACCTTAACATCTCTTTTGCCGACTCACTGGTTAAGCGCA
ACTCCAAGCGCGTACGTGACCTCATCAAGTCTCAAGAATTTCAGTCACTCTGGCCATGTAAGTTTGGCAC
TTGCAAAGACGATGAGCTTCAGGTTCTTGATGAGAGTGGCAAGGTGAGATTTGAGTCAATCTCGAAAGCG
GCTGGTGGTCAGATTACTGGTGCTCGAGGTGGGTACATAACTGAAACATATAGCGGCGCGGTTTTGCTGG
ATGATTTTGACAAGCCCGCCGATATGCTATCAGCAGTGTACCGCTCGAATAATCACGTAATGCTAAAGAA
CACGATTCGCTCACGTCGCGCTAGCTCTGTAAAAGGAAAGGCGACACCAATAATTTCGATACAGCAGCGA
CTGCACGTCAATGACTCAACGTATTTCATGATGGAAGGCGGTATGGGTATCGACTTTGACTTGATTAAGA
TACCTGCGCTAGTTACTGAGGATTACATAGATTCGCTTCCTGACTGGATTAAAGAACAGTTTGCGGAAGA
CGTATTAAGCAGTGAGTGCATTGAGCGAGATGGCGTAAAGTACTACAGCTACTTTCCTAAAAAGGAGTCA
GTAAACGACCTTGTTGCGATGTGGGATAGTGACCCGTACACTTTCCTTAGTCAATATCAGCAGGAACCTG
TAGCACTAGGTGGAAACCTCATTAATGTGGATTGGTTCCAGCGAATCAGCGATACTTTCAGACCTCCAGC
TAAGTATGACTATAGATTCATCACATGCGATACCGCGATGACTACAAAGAGTTATAGTGACTTCTCTGTG
CTTCAACTGTGGGGATATAAGGATGCTAAGATTTACCTTATAGACCAGCGTCGAGGCAAATGGGAGGCGC
CTGAGTTGGAGGCGGAACTACTGGACTTCGAGAGGAAATCAAGGGCAACCAGTCAGGTAGATGGCATCCT
ACGAAAAATCATCATCGAGAAGAAATCATCCGGAATCGGACTTATTCAGTCGGCAGGCAGAGTGATGAGA
ACGCCGATAGAGCCATACGTACCTGATAACGACAAGCTAACCAGGGTAATGAGCGCACTGCCACAGATTA
AGGCTGGCAATGTAGTTCTTCCAGAATCAGCGCCGTGGTTAAGCGGATTGCTCACGGAGATTGCAGCTTT
TACGGCAGATGATAGCCACAAACACGATGACCAAATTGACTGTCTAACAATGGCAGTAAACCTTGTTCTC
AATATCGCAGATGATCCTAAGTCCAGATTAATGCGCATAGCGGGAATTAAATAATGCCAGGCATCAAATT
AAGCAGAAGGCCATCCTGACGGATGGCCTTTTTGCGTTTCTACAAACTCTTTTGTTTATTTTTCTAAATA
CATTCAAATATGTATCCGCTCATGAGACAATAACCCTGATAAATGCTTCAATAATATTGAAAAAGGAAGA
GTATGAGTATTCAACATTTCCGTGTCGCCCTTATTCCCTTTTTTGCGGCATTTTGCCTTCCTGTTTTTGC
TCACCCAGAAACGCTGGTGAAAGTAAAAGATGCTGAAGATCAGTTGGGTGCACGAGTGGGTTACATCGAA
CTGGATCTCAACAGCGGTAAGATCCTTGAGAGTTTTCGCCCCGAAGAACGTTTTCCAATGATGAGCACTT
TTAAAGTTCTGCTATGTGGCGCGGTATTATCCCGTGTTGACGCCGGGCAAGAGCAACTCGGTCGCCGCAT
ACACTATTCTCAGAATGACTTGGTTGAGTACTCACCAGTCACAGAAAAGCATCTTACGGATGGCATGACA
GTAAGAGAATTATGCAGTGCTGCCATAACCATGAGTGATAACACTGCGGCCAACTTACTTCTGACAACGA
TCGGAGGACCGAAGGAGCTAACCGCTTTTTTGCACAACATGGGGGATCATGTAACTCGCCTTGATCGTTG
GGAACCGGAGCTGAATGAAGCCATACCAAACGACGAGCGTGACACCACGATGCCTGTAGCAATGGCAACA
ACGTTGCGCAAACTATTAACTGGCGAACTACTTACTCTAGCTTCCCGGCAACAATTAATAGACTGGATGG
AGGCGGATAAAGTTGCAGGACCACTTCTGCGCTCGGCCCTTCCGGCTGGCTGGTTTATTGCTGATAAATC
TGGAGCCGGTGAGCGTGGGTCTCGCGGTATCATTGCAGCACTGGGGCCAGATGGTAAGCCCTCCCGTATC
GTAGTTATCTACACGACGGGGAGTCAGGCAACTATGGATGAACGAAATAGACAGATCGCTGAGATAGGTG
CCTCACTGATTAAGCATTGGTAACTGTCAGACCAAGTTTACTCATATATACTTTAGATTGATTTAAAACT
TCATTTTTAATTTAAAAGGATCTAGGTGAAGATCCTTTTTGATAATCTCATGACCAAAATCCCTTAACGT
GAGTTTTCGTTCCACTGAGCGTCAGACCCCGTAGAAAAGATCAAAGGATCTTCTTGAGATCCTTTTTTTC
TGCGCGTAATCTGCTGCTTGCAAACAAAAAAACCACCGCTACCAGCGGTGGTTTGTTTGCCGGATCAAGA
GCTACCAACTCTTTTTCCGAAGGTAACTGGCTTCAGCAGAGCGCAGATACCAAATACTGTCCTTCTAGTG
TAGCCGTAGTTAGGCCACCACTTCAAGAACTCTGTAGCACCGCCTACATACCTCGCTCTGCTAATCCTGT
TACCAGTGGCTGCTGCCAGTGGCGATAAGTCGTGTCTTACCGGGTTGGACTCAAGACGATAGTTACCGGA
TAAGGCGCAGCGGTCGGGCTGAACGGGGGGTTCGTGCACACAGCCCAGCTTGGAGCGAACGACCTACACC
GAACTGAGATACCTACAGCGTGAGCTATGAGAAAGCGCCACGCTTCCCGAAGGGAGAAAGGCGGACAGGT
ATCCGGTAAGCGGCAGGGTCGGAACAGGAGAGCGCACGAGGGAGCTTCCAGGGGGAAACGCCTGGTATCT
TTATAGTCCTGTCGGGTTTCGCCACCTCTGACTTGAGCGTCGATTTTTGTGATGCTCGTCAGGGGGGCGG
AGCCTATGGAAAAACGCCAGCAACGCGGCCTTTTTACGGTTCCTGGCCTTTTGCTGGCCTTTTGCTCACA
TGTTCTTTCCTGCGTTATCCCCTGATTCTGTGGATAACCGTATTAC
